>Addgene plasmid #234076 | Donor-attp-u6-blank-sgrna-backbone | addgene full sequence | sequence record 473287 | Addgene NGS Result
GTTTGCAAGCAGCAGATTACGCGCAGAAAAAAAGGATCTCAAGAAGATCCTTTGATCTTTTCTACGGGGT
CTGACGCTCAGTGGAACGAAAACTCACGTTAAGGGATTTTGGTCATGAGATTATCAAAAAGGATCTTCAC
CTAGATCCTTTTAAATTAAAAATGAAGTTTTAAATCAATCTAAAGTATATATGAGTAAACTTGGTCTGAC
AGCGGCCGCAAATGCTAAACCACTGCAGTGGTTACCAGTGCTTGATCAGTGAGGCACCGATCTCAGCGAT
CTGCCTATTTCGTTCGTCCATAGTGGCCTGACTCCCCGTCGTGTAGATCACTACGATTCGTGAGGGCTTA
CCATCAGGCCCCAGCGCAGCAATGATGCCGCGAGAGCCGCGTTCACCGGCCCCCGATTTGTCAGCAATGA
ACCAGCCAGCAGGGAGGGCCGAGCGAAGAAGTGGTCCTGCTACTTTGTCCGCCTCCATCCAGTCTATGAG
CTGCTGTCGTGATGCTAGAGTAAGAAGTTCGCCAGTGAGTAGTTTCCGAAGAGTTGTGGCCATTGCTACT
GGCATCGTGGTATCACGCTCGTCGTTCGGTATGGCTTCGTTCAACTCTGGTTCCCAGCGGTCAAGCCGGG
TCACATGATCACCCATATTATGAAGAAATGCAGTCAGCTCCTTAGGGCCTCCGATCGTTGTCAGAAGTAA
GTTGGCCGCGGTGTTGTCGCTCATGGTAATGGCAGCACTACACAATTCTCTTACCGTCATGCCATCCGTA
AGATGCTTTTCCGTGACCGGCGAGTACTCAACCAAGTCGTTTTGTGAGTAGTGTATACGGCGACCAAGCT
GCTCTTGCCCGGCGTCTATACGGGACAACACCGCGCCACATAGCAGTACTTTGAAAGTGCTCATCATCGG
GAATCGTTCTTCGGGGCGGAAAGACTCAAGGATCTTGCCGCTATTGAGATCCAGTTCGATATAGCCCACT
CTTGCACCCAGTTGATCTTCAGCATCTTTTACTTTCACCAGCGTTTCGGGGTGTGCAAAAACAGGCAAGC
AAAATGCCGCAAAGAAGGGAATGAGTGCGACACGAAAATGTTGGATGCTCATACTCGTCCTTTTTCAATA
TTATTGAAGCATTTATCAGGGTTACTAGTACGTCTGTCAAGGATAAGTAAGTAATATTAAGGTACGGGAG
GTATTGGACAGGCCGCAATAAAATATCTTTATTTTCATTACATCTGTGTGTTGGTTTTTTGTGTGAATCG
ATAGTACTAACATACGCTCTCCATCAAAACAAAACGAAACAAAACAAACTAGCAAAATAGGCTGTCCCCA
GTGCAAGTGCAGGTGCCAGAACATTTCTCTTCTTGAAAGGAGTGGGAATTGGCTCCGGTGCCCGTCAGTG
GGCAGAGCGCACATCGCCCACAGTCCCCGAGAAGTTGGGGGGAGGGGTCGGCAATTGATCCGGTGCCTAG
AGAAGGTGGCGCGGGGTAAACTGGGAAAGTGATGTCGTGTACTGGCTCCGCCTTTTTCCCGAGGGTGGGG
GAGAACCGTATATAAGTGCAGTAGTCGCCGTGAACGTTCTTTTTCGCAACGGGTTTGCCGCCAGAACACA
GGTAAGTGCCGTGTGTGGTTCCCGCGGGCCTGGCCTCTTTACGGGTTATGGCCCTTGCGTGCCTTGAATT
ACTTCCACCTGGCTGCAGTACGTGATTCTTGATCCCGAGCTTCGGGTTGGAAGTGGGTGGGAGAGTTCGA
GGCCTTGCGCTTAAGGAGCCCCTTCGCCTCGTGCTTGAGTTGAGGCCTGGCCTGGGCGCTGGGGCCGCCG
CGTGCGAATCTGGTGGCACCTTCGCGCCTGTCTCGCTGCTTTCGATAAGTCTCTAGCCATTTAAAATTTT
TGATGACCTGCTGCGACGCTTTTTTTCTGGCAAGATAGTCTTGTAAATGCGGGCCAAGATCTGCACACTG
GTATTTCGGTTTTTGGGGCCGCGGGCGGCGACGGGGCCCGTGCGTCCCAGCGCACATGTTCGGCGAGGCG
GGGCCTGCGAGCGCGGCCACCGAGAATCGGACGGGGGTAGTCTCAAGCTGGCCGGCCTGCTCTGGTGCCT
GGCCTCGCGCCGCCGTGTATCGCCCCGCCCTGGGCGGCAAGGCTGGCCCGGTCGGCACCAGTTGCGTGAG
CGGAAAGATGGCCGCTTCCCGGCCCTGCTGCAGGGAGCTCAAAATGGAGGACGCGGCGCTCGGGAGAGCG
GGCGGGTGAGTCACCCACACAAAGGAAAAGGGCCTTTCCGTCCTCAGCCGTCGCTTCATGTGACTCCACG
GAGTACCGGGCGCCGTCCAGGCACCTCGATTAGTTCTCGAGCTTTTGGAGTACGTCGTCTTTAGGTTGGG
GGGAGGGGTTTTATGCGATGGAGTTTCCCCACACTGAGTGGGTGGAGACTGAAGTTAGGCCAGCTTGGCA
CTTGATGTAATTCTCCTTGGAATTTGCCCTTTTTGAGTTTGGATCTTGGTTCATTCTCAAGCCTCAGACA
GTGGTTCAAAGTTTTTTTCTTCCATTTCAGGTGTCGTGATCTCTGTAACGCTCTTCGAGAAAGCAGATTC
TCATATCCATCTTGAGTCTTCTTTCTCGCAAGACAACACGAAATAGACACAGTCTCTTCCCTAGCTGTAC
ACTGAGCCGTGCTTTTTGCTTGTACTGGGTCTCTCTGGTTAGACCAGATCTGAGCCTGGGAGCTCTCTGG
CTAACTAGGGAACCCACTGCTTAAGCCTCAATAAAGCTTGCCTTGAGTGCTTCAAGTAGTGTGTGCCCGT
CTGTTGTGTGACTCTGGTAACTAGAGATCCCTCAGACCCTTTTAGTCAGTGTGGAAAATCTCTAGCAGTG
GCGCCCGAACAGGGACTTGAAAGCGAAAGGGAAACCAGAGGAGCTCTCTCGACGCAGGACTCGGCTTGCT
GAAGCGCGCACGGCAAGAGGCGAGGGGCGGCGACTGGTGAGTACGCCAAAAATTTTGACTAGCGGAGGCT
AGAAGGAGAGAGATGGGTGCGAGAGCGTCAGTATTAAGCGGGGGAGAATTAGATCGCGATGGGAAAAAAT
TCGGTTAAGGCCAGGGGGAAAGAAAAAATATAAATTAAAACATATAGTATGGGCAAGCAGGGAGCTAGAA
CGATTCGCAGTTAATCCTGGCCTGTTAGAAACATCAGAAGGCTGTAGACAAATACTGGGACAGCTACAAC
CATCCCTTCAGACAGGATCAGAAGAACTTAGATCATTATATAATACAGTAGCAACCCTCTATTGTGTGCA
TCAAAGGATAGAGATAAAAGACACCAAGGAAGCTTTAGACAAGATAGAGGAAGAGCAAAACAAAAGTAAG
ACCACCGCACAGCAAGCGGCCGCTGATCTTCAGACCTGGAGGAGGAGATATGAGGGACAATTGGAGAAGT
GAATTATATAAATATAAAGTAGTAAAAATTGAACCATTAGGAGTAGCACCCACCAAGGCAAAGAGAAGAG
TGGTGCAGAGAGAAAAAAGAGCAGTGGGAATAGGAGCTTTGTTCCTTGGGTTCTTGGGAGCAGCAGGAAG
CACTATGGGCGCAGCGTCAATGACGCTGACGGTACAGGCCAGACAATTATTGTCTGGTATAGTGCAGCAG
CAGAACAATTTGCTGAGGGCTATTGAGGCGCAACAGCATCTGTTGCAACTCACAGTCTGGGGCATCAAGC
AGCTCCAGGCAAGAATCCTGGCTGTGGAAAGATACCTAAAGGATCAACAGCTCCTGGGGATTTGGGGTTG
CTCTGGAAAACTCATTTGCACCACTGCTGTGCCTTGGAATGCTAGTTGGAGTAATAAATCTCTGGAACAG
ATTTGGAATCACACGACCTGGATGGAGTGGGACAGAGAAATTAACAATTACACAAGCTTAATACACTCCT
TAATTGAAGAATCGCAAAACCAGCAAGAAAAGAATGAACAAGAATTATTGGAATTAGATAAATGGGCAAG
TTTGTGGAATTGGTTTAACATAACAAATTGGCTGTGGTATATAAAATTATTCATAATGATAGTAGGAGGC
TTGGTAGGTTTAAGAATAGTTTTTGCTGTACTTTCTATAGTGAATAGAGTTAGGCAGGGATATTCACCAT
TATCGTTTCAGACCCACCTCCCAACCCCGAGGGGACCCAGAGAGGGCCTATTTCCCATGATTCCTTCATA
TTTGCATATACGATACAAGGCTGTTAGAGAGATAATTAGAATTAATTTGACTGTAAACACAAAGATATTA
GTACAAAATACGTGACGTAGAAAGTAATAATTTCTTGGGTAGTTTGCAGTTTTAAAATTATGTTTTAAAA
TGGACTATCATATGCTTACCGTAACTTGAAAGTATTTCGATTTCTTGGCTTTATATATCTTGTGGAAAGG
ACGAAACACCGGAGACGGGATACCGTCTCTGTTTAAGAGCTAAGCTGGAAACAGCATAGCAAGTTTAAAT
AAGGCTAGTCCGTTATCAACTTGGCCGCTTTAAGGCCGGTCCTAGCAAGGCCAAGTGGCACCGAGTCGGT
GCTTTTTTAAGCTTGGCGTAACTAGATCTTGAGACAAATGGCAGTATTCATCCACAATTTTAAAAGAAAA
GGGGGGATTGGGGGGTACAGTGCAGGGGAAAGAATAGTAGACATAATAGCAACAGACATACAAACTAAAG
AATTACAAAAACAAATTACAAAAATTCAAAATTTTCGGGTTTATTACAGGGACAGAAATCGATAAGGATC
CGTCGACCGATGCCCTTGAGAGCCTTCAACCCAGTCAGCTCCTTCCGGTGGGCGCGGGGCATGACTATCG
TCGCCGCACTTATGACTGTCTTCTTTATCATGCAACTCGTAGGACAGGTGCCGGCAGCGCTCTTCCGCTT
CCTCGCTCACTGACTCGCTGCGCTCGGTCGTTCGGCTGCGGCGAGCGGTATCAGCTCACTCAAAGGCGGT
AATACGGTTATCCACAGAATCAGGGGATAACGCAGGAAAGAACATGTGAGCAAAAGGCCAGCAAAAGGCC
AGGAACCGTAAAAAGGCCGCGTTGCTGGCGTTTTTCCATAGGCTCCGCCCCCCTGACGAGCATCACAAAA
ATCGACGCTCAAGTCAGAGGTGGCGAAACCCGACAGGACTATAAAGATACCAGGCGTTTCCCCCTGGAAG
CTCCCTCGTGCGCTCTCCTGTTCCGACCCTGCCGCTTACCGGATACCTGTCCGCCTTTCTCCCTTCGGGA
AGCGTGGCGCTTTCTCATAGCTCACGCTGTAGGTATCTCAGTTCGGTGTAGGTCGTTCGCTCCAAGCTGG
GCTGTGTGCACGAACCCCCCGTTCAGCCCGACCGCTGCGCCTTATCCGGTAACTATCGTCTTGAGTCCAA
CCCGGTAAGACACGACTTATCGCCACTGGCAGCAGCCACTGGTAACAGGATTAGCAGAGCGAGGTATGTA
GGCGGTGCTACAGAGTTCTTGAAGTGGTGGCCTAACTACGGCTACACTAGAAGAACAGTATTTGGTATCT
GCGCTCTGCTGAAGCCAGTTACCTTCGGAAAAAGAGTTGGTAGCTCTTGATCCGGCAAACAAACCACCGC
TGGTAGCGGTGGTTTTTTT
Features (pLannotate 1.2.2; 17 found; start..end, strand, type, name):
    242..1102    -  CDS            AmpR: β-lactamase confers resistance to ampicillin, carbenicillin, and related antibiotics
   1103..1144    -  promoter       AmpR promoter (fragment): bla
   1207..1255    +  polyA_signal   poly(A) signal: synthetic polyadenylation signal
   1269..1360    +  misc_feature   pause site: RNA polymerase II transcriptional pause signal from the human α2 globin gene
   1400..1611    +  promoter       EF-1α core promoter: core promoter for human elongation factor EF-1α
   1612..2550    +  intron         EF-1α intron A: intron upstream of the start codon of human EF-1α
   2687..2867    +  LTR            5' LTR (truncated): truncated 5' long terminal repeat (LTR) from HIV-1
   2914..3039    +  misc_feature   HIV-1 Ψ: packaging signal of human immunodeficiency virus type 1
   3023..3386    +  CDS            HIV-1 gag (fragment): gag protein from human immunodeficiency virus 1; gag
   3532..3765    +  misc_feature   RRE: The Rev response element (RRE) of HIV-1 allows for Rev-dependent mRNA export from the nucleus to the cytoplasm.
   4142..4168    +  CDS            Rev (fragment): human immunodeficiency virus 1 (HIV-1) Rev protein; rev; enhances nuclear export of unspliced and incompletely spliced viral mRNAs
   4172..4412    +  promoter       U6 promoter: RNA polymerase III promoter for human U6 snRNA
   4459..4503    +  misc_RNA       tracrRNA (fragment): trans-activating CRISPR RNA for the Streptococcus pyogenes CRISPR/Cas9 system
   4533..4552    +  misc_RNA       gRNA scaffold (fragment): guide RNA scaffold for the Streptococcus pyogenes CRISPR/Cas9 system
   4608..4725    +  misc_feature   cPPT/CTS: central polypurine tract and central termination sequence of HIV-1
   4761..4893    +  CDS            TcR (fragment): tetracycline efflux protein; tet; confers resistance to tetracycline
   5073..42      -  rep_origin     ori (across the origin): high-copy-number ColE1/pMB1/pBR322/pUC origin of replication
