[The description below was written by a language model from this plasmid's Addgene catalogue record and pLannotate feature annotations shown in this document.]
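Description:
Donor-attp-u6-blank-sgrna-backbone is a 5.6 kb donor plasmid built on the pGL4.23d backbone. It delivers single-guide RNA cassettes into a recombinase landing pad for Perturb-seq experiments. According to the record, it is the "blank" donor, meaning no targeting spacer has been installed. It is intended for integration by the Pa01 recombinase into a landing pad placed at the human AAVS1 locus, and the associated work concerns differentiating human pluripotent stem cells. The name implies an attP attachment site for the recombinase, but the automated annotation does not mark one, so its position cannot be given from the feature table. The plasmid is maintained in E. coli through a high-copy ColE1/pUC-type origin and selected with ampicillin via the β-lactamase gene.

The functional core is a human U6 RNA polymerase III promoter followed by fragments matching the Streptococcus pyogenes Cas9 tracrRNA and guide scaffold. The fragmented match may reflect a modified scaffold, though the record does not say so. Upstream lie a synthetic poly(A) signal and a transcriptional pause site, typical pGL4 elements that limit read-through from the backbone. They are followed by the EF-1α core promoter with its intron A.

Although catalogued as lentiviral, the plasmid carries only some HIV-1 elements: a truncated 5' LTR, the Ψ packaging signal with a gag fragment, the RRE and the cPPT/CTS. No 3' LTR is annotated, so these sequences appear to be carried over from a lentiviral guide vector rather than forming a complete, packageable genome. No mammalian selection marker or reporter is annotated, and a short tetracycline-resistance fragment is presumably a non-functional remnant.
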