Addgene plasmid #234076: Donor-attp-u6-blank-sgrna-backbone
Purpose: Blank donor for Perturb Seq landing pad with Pa01 recombinase at the AAVS1 loci
Depositing lab: Gary Hon. Depositing organization: University of Texas Southwestern Medical Center. Publication: Benchmarking and optimizing Perturb-seq in differentiating human pluripotent stem cells. Sivakumar S, Wang Y, Goetsch SC, Pandit V, Wang L, Zhao H, Sundarrajan A, Armendariz D, Takeuchi C, Deng M, Nzima M, Chen WC, Dederich AE, El Hayek L, Gao T, Gogate A, Kaur K, Kim HB, McCoy MK, Niederstrasser H, Oura S, Pinzon-Arteaga CA, Sanghvi M, Schmitz DA, Yu L, Zhang Y, Zhou Q, Kraus WL, Xu L, Wu J, Posner BA, Chahrour MH, Hon GC, Munshi NV. Stem Cell Reports. 2025 Dec 9;20(12):102713. doi: 10.1016/j.stemcr.2025.102713. Epub 2025 Nov 13. PubMed 41237780.
Backbone
  Vector backbone: pGL4.23d
  Vector type: Mammalian Expression, Lentiviral
Growth in bacteria
  Bacterial resistance: Ampicillin, 100 μg/mL
  Growth temperature: 37°C
  Growth strain: NEB Stable
  Copy number: High Copy
Gene/Insert
  Gene/Insert name: sgRNA-Blank
Terms and licenses: Academic/Nonprofit Terms; Industry Terms: Not Available to Industry
Depositor comments: Please visit https://doi.org/10.1101/2025.01.21.633969 for the bioRxiv preprint and find the full Perturb-seq protocol on Protocols.io: https://www.protocols.io/view/experimental-procedures-for-tf-perturb-seq-ut-sout-14egn635pl5d/v1.
How to cite: Donor-attp-u6-blank-sgrna-backbone was a gift from Gary Hon (Addgene plasmid # 234076 ; http://n2t.net/addgene:234076 ; RRID:Addgene_234076)
